Addgene plasmid #108521: pAJM.1459
Purpose: P3B5C-YFP Reporter. DHBA sensor for use in Marionette strain.
Depositing lab: Christopher Voigt. Depositing organization: Massachusetts Institute of Technology. Publication: Escherichia coli "Marionette" strains with 12 highly optimized small-molecule sensors. Meyer AJ, Segall-Shapiro TH, Glassey E, Zhang J, Voigt CA. Nat Chem Biol. 2018 Nov 26. pii: 10.1038/s41589-018-0168-3. doi: 10.1038/s41589-018-0168-3. PubMed 30478458.
Backbone
  Vector backbone: p15A-Kan
  Vector type: Bacterial Expression
Growth in bacteria
  Bacterial resistance: Kanamycin, 50 μg/mL
  Growth temperature: 37°C
  Growth strain: NEB Stable
  Copy number: Low Copy
Gene/Insert
  Gene/Insert name: P3B5C-YFP
  Species: Synthetic
  Cloning method: Gibson Cloning
Terms and licenses: Academic/Nonprofit Terms; Industry Terms: Not Available to Industry
Depositor comments: Please visit https://www.biorxiv.org/content/early/2018/04/10/285866 for bioRxiv preprint.
How to cite: pAJM.1459 was a gift from Christopher Voigt (Addgene plasmid # 108521 ; http://n2t.net/addgene:108521 ; RRID:Addgene_108521)
