[The description below was written by a language model from this plasmid's Addgene catalogue record and pLannotate feature annotations shown in this document.]
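Description:
pAJM.1459 is a small (about 2.9 kb) bacterial reporter plasmid built on a p15A-Kan backbone for use in Escherichia coli. It replicates from the p15A origin, which the catalogue lists as low copy and which is compatible with ColE1-type plasmids. It is selected with kanamycin through an aph(3')-Ia aminoglycoside phosphotransferase gene. The short hits annotated as RSF ori and bom fragments next to the p15A origin are most likely partial sequence similarities within the origin region, not additional functional elements.

The synthetic insert, assembled by Gibson cloning, is named P3B5C-YFP. It places a yellow fluorescent protein gene, annotated as EYFP, under the control of the P3B5C output promoter. This promoter is not picked up as a feature by the automated annotation, and it presumably lies in the unannotated stretch that wraps around the circular sequence ahead of the first feature. Just upstream of the YFP coding sequence is a hammerhead ribozyme from the tobacco ringspot virus satellite RNA. Ribozymes in this position usually act as insulators: they cleave off the promoter-derived 5' leader so that translation of the reporter does not depend on the upstream promoter context.

No regulator gene is annotated on the plasmid, which fits its stated purpose as the reporter half of a DHBA (dihydroxybenzoic acid) sensor for Marionette strains. The Marionette host is expected to supply the cognate transcription factor, so adding the inducer changes P3B5C activity and this is read out as YFP fluorescence. The plasmid is therefore suited to characterising the response of the DHBA sensor, and the record does not describe the regulator itself.
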