Features (pLannotate 1.2.2; 7 found; start..end, strand, type, name):
      1..50      +  misc_RNA       sTRSV HHRz: hammerhead ribozyme from the tobacco ringspot virus satellite RNA (Khvorova et al., 2003)
    100..819     +  CDS            EYFP: enhanced YFP mammalian codon-optimized
    907..929     -  rep_origin     RSF ori (fragment): Plasmids containing the RSF 1030 origin of replication can be propagated in E. coli cells that contain additional plasmids with compatible origins.
    946..972     +  misc_feature   bom (fragment): basis of mobility region from pBR322
   1071..1126    -  rep_origin     RSF ori (fragment): Plasmids containing the RSF 1030 origin of replication can be propagated in E. coli cells that contain additional plasmids with compatible origins.
   1214..1759    -  rep_origin     p15A ori: Plasmids containing the medium-copy-number p15A origin of replication can be propagated in E. coli cells that contain a second plasmid with the ColE1 origin.
   1848..2663    -  CDS            KanR: aminoglycoside phosphotransferase; aph(3')-Ia; confers resistance to kanamycin in bacteria or G418 (Geneticin®) in eukaryotes
>Addgene plasmid #108521 | pAJM.1459 | addgene full sequence | sequence record 210292 | Addgene NGS Result
CTGTCACCGGATGTGCTTTCCGGTCTGATGAGTCCGTGAGGACGAAACAGCCTCTACAAATAATTTTGTT
TAATACTAGAGAAAGAGGGGAAATACTAGATGGTGAGCAAGGGCGAGGAGCTGTTCACCGGGGTGGTGCC
CATCCTGGTCGAGCTGGACGGCGACGTAAACGGCCACAAGTTCAGCGTGTCCGGCGAGGGCGAGGGCGAT
GCCACCTACGGCAAGCTGACCCTGAAGTTCATCTGCACCACAGGCAAGCTGCCCGTGCCCTGGCCCACCC
TCGTGACCACCTTCGGCTACGGCCTGCAATGCTTCGCCCGCTACCCCGACCACATGAAGCTGCACGACTT
CTTCAAGTCCGCCATGCCCGAAGGCTACGTCCAGGAGCGCACCATCTTCTTCAAGGACGACGGCAACTAC
AAGACCCGCGCCGAGGTGAAGTTCGAGGGCGACACCCTGGTGAACCGCATCGAGCTGAAGGGCATCGACT
TCAAGGAGGACGGCAACATCCTGGGGCACAAGCTGGAGTACAACTACAACAGCCACAACGTCTATATCAT
GGCCGACAAGCAGAAGAACGGCATCAAGGTGAACTTCAAGATCCGCCACAACATCGAGGACGGCAGCGTG
CAGCTCGCCGACCACTACCAGCAGAACACCCCAATCGGCGACGGCCCCGTGCTGCTGCCCGACAACCACT
ACCTTAGCTACCAGTCCGCCCTGAGCAAAGACCCCAACGAGAAGCGCGATCACATGGTCCTGCTGGAGTT
CGTGACCGCCGCCGGGATCACTCTCGGCATGGACGAGCTGTACAAGTAACTCGGTACCAAATTCCAGAAA
AGAGGCCTCCCGAAAGGGGGGCCTTTTTTCGTTTTGGTCCAATGGCGGCGCGCCATCGAATGAGGTGCTT
CCTCGCTCACTGACTCGCTGCACGAGGCAGACCTCAGCGCTAGCGGAGTGTATACTGGCTTACTATGTTG
GCACTGATGAGGGTGTCAGTGAAGTGCTTCATGTGGCAGGAGAAAAAAGGCTGCACCGGTGCGTCAGCAG
AATATGTGATACAGGATATATTCCGCTTCCTCGCTCACTGACTCGCTACGCTCGGTCGTTCGACTGCGGC
GAGCGGAAATGGCTTACGAACGGGGCGGAGATTTCCTGGAAGATGCCAGGAAGATACTTAACAGGGAAGT
GAGAGGGCCGCGGCAAAGCCGTTTTTCCATAGGCTCCGCCCCCCTGACAAGCATCACGAAATCTGACGCT
CAAATCAGTGGTGGCGAAACCCGACAGGACTATAAAGATACCAGGCGTTTCCCCCTGGCGGCTCCCTCGT
GCGCTCTCCTGTTCCTGCCTTTCGGTTTACCGGTGTCATTCCGCTGTTATGGCCGCGTTTGTCTCATTCC
ACGCCTGACACTCAGTTCCGGGTAGGCAGTTCGCTCCAAGCTGGACTGTATGCACGAACCCCCCGTTCAG
TCCGACCGCTGCGCCTTATCCGGTAACTATCGTCTTGAGTCCAACCCGGAAAGACATGCAAAAGCACCAC
TGGCAGCAGCCACTGGTAATTGATTTAGAGGAGTTAGTCTTGAAGTCATGCGCCGGTTAAGGCTAAACTG
AAAGGACAAGTTTTGGTGACTGCGCTCCTCCAAGCCAGTTACCTCGGTTCAAAGAGTTGGTAGCTCAGAG
AACCTTCGAAAAACCGCCCTGCAAGGCGGTTTTTTCGTTTTCAGAGCAAGAGATTACGCGCAGACCAAAA
CGATCTCAAGAAGATCATCTTATTAAGGGGTCTGACGCTCAGTGGAACGAAAAATCAATCTAAAGTATAT
ATGAGTAAACTTGGTCTGACAGTTACCTTAGAAAAACTCATCGAGCATCAAATGAAACTGCAATTTATTC
ATATCAGGATTATCAATACCATATTTTTGAAAAAGCCGTTTCTGTAATGAAGGAGAAAACTCACCGAGGC
AGTTCCATAGGATGGCAAGATCCTGGTATCGGTCTGCGATTCCGACTCGTCCAACATCAATACAACCTAT
TAATTTCCCCTCGTCAAAAATAAGGTTATCAAGTGAGAAATCACCATGAGTGACGACTGAATCCGGTGAG
AATGGCAAAAGCTTATGCATTTCTTTCCAGACTTGTTCAACAGGCCAGCCATTACGCTCGTCATCAAAAT
CACTCGCATCAACCAAACCGTTATTCATTCGTGATTGCGCCTGAGCGAGACGAAATACGCGATCGCTGTT
AAAAGGACAATTACAAACAGGAATCGAATGCAACCGGCGCAGGAACACTGCCAGCGCATCAACAATATTT
TCACCTGAATCAGGATATTCTTCTAATACCTGGAATGCTGTTTTCCCGGGGATCGCAGTGGTGAGTAACC
ATGCATCATCAGGAGTACGGATAAAATGCTTGATGGTCGGAAGAGGCATAAATTCCGTCAGCCAGTTTAG
TCTGACCATCTCATCTGTAACATCATTGGCAACGCTACCTTTGCCATGTTTCAGAAACAACTCTGGCGCA
TCGGGCTTCCCATACAATCGATAGATTGTCGCACCTGATTGCCCGACATTATCGCGAGCCCATTTATACC
CATATAAATCAGCATCCATGTTGGAATTTAATCGCGGCCTGGAGCAAGACGTTTCCCGTTGAATATGGCT
CATAACACCCCTTGTATTACTGTTTATGTAAGCAGACAGTTTTATTGTTCATGATGATATATTTTTATCT
TGTGCAATGTACATCAGAGATTTTGAGACACAACCAATTATTGAAGGCCTCCCTAACGGGGGGCCTTTTT
TTGTTTCTGGTCTCCCGCTTAACGATCGTTGGCTGTTTTGTTCGATTATCGAACAAATTATTGAAATATC
GAACAAAACCTCTAAACTACTGTGGCACTGAATCAAAAAATTATAAACCCTGATCAGAAG
